Addgene plasmid #175055: pCJ162
Purpose: lox66-72 flanked gentamycin resistance cassette integrates into aquI integration site
Depositing lab: David Nielsen. Depositing organization: Arizona State University. Publication: Exploiting Polyploidy for Markerless and Plasmid-Free Genome Engineering in Cyanobacteria. Jones CM, Parrish S, Nielsen DR. ACS Synth Biol. 2021 Sep 17;10(9):2371-2382. doi: 10.1021/acssynbio.1c00269. Epub 2021 Aug 17. PubMed 34530614.
Backbone
  Vector backbone: p15A
  Total vector size (bp): 4223
  Vector type: Unspecified
  Selectable markers: Gentamicin
Growth in bacteria
  Bacterial resistance: Ampicillin, 100 μg/mL
  Growth temperature: 37°C
  Growth strain: DH5alpha
  Copy number: Low Copy
Gene/Insert
  Gene/Insert name: lox66::gmR::lox71
  Insert size (bp): 917
  GenBank ID: n/a
  Promoter: n/a
  Cloning method: Gibson Cloning
  Sequencing primers: 5′ taagacattcatcgcgcttg; 3′ caagcgcgatgaatgtctta
Terms and licenses: Academic/Nonprofit Terms; Industry Terms: Not Available to Industry
How to cite: pCJ162 was a gift from David Nielsen (Addgene plasmid # 175055 ; http://n2t.net/addgene:175055 ; RRID:Addgene_175055)
