[The description below was written by a language model from this plasmid's Addgene catalogue record and pLannotate feature annotations shown in this document.]
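Description:
pCJ162 is a small (about 4.2 kb) low-copy E. coli plasmid built on a p15A origin backbone. It serves as an integration donor for genome engineering in cyanobacteria. It is propagated in E. coli under ampicillin selection through a bla (AmpR) gene driven by its native promoter. The gentamicin marker it carries provides selection after delivery to the target organism. The short bom and RSF ori fragments in the annotation appear to be partial sequence matches around the p15A region rather than separate functional elements.

The payload is a roughly 0.9 kb gentamicin acetyltransferase (aacC1, GmR) cassette, assembled by Gibson cloning, with rrnB T1 and T7Te terminators next to it. The mutant Cre recognition sites lox66 and lox71 bracket the cassette. The catalogue title says "lox66-72", but both the insert name and the feature table indicate lox66 and lox71. No promoter for GmR is recorded or annotated.

Upstream of lox66 lies a segment matching aquIMB, the AquI-system methylase gene of Synechococcus sp. PCC 7002. This fits the stated purpose of targeting the aquI locus by homologous recombination. The unannotated stretch between lox71 and the AmpR promoter may supply the second homology arm, although the record does not say so.

Each of lox66 and lox71 carries a mutation in one arm. Cre-mediated recombination between them excises the marker and leaves a doubly mutated site that Cre binds poorly, which makes the excision effectively irreversible and allows further rounds of engineering. This matches the associated work on markerless, plasmid-free genome modification in polyploid cyanobacteria.
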