Features (pLannotate 1.2.2; 13 found; start..end, strand, type, name):
    121..142     +  misc_feature   bom (fragment): basis of mobility region from pBR322
    241..296     -  rep_origin     RSF ori (fragment): Plasmids containing the RSF 1030 origin of replication can be propagated in E. coli cells that contain additional plasmids with compatible origins.
    384..929     -  rep_origin     p15A ori: Plasmids containing the medium-copy-number p15A origin of replication can be propagated in E. coli cells that contain a second plasmid with the ColE1 origin.
   1078..1211    +  rep_origin     RSF ori (fragment): Plasmids containing the RSF 1030 origin of replication can be propagated in E. coli cells that contain additional plasmids with compatible origins.
   1250..1666    +  CDS            aquIMB: MTAB_SYNP2 - Protein inferred from homology: Swiss-Prot protein existence level 3. This methylase recognizes the double-stranded sequence CYCGRG, causes specific methylation on C-1 on both strands, and protects the DNA from cleavage by the AquI endonuclease. From Synechococcus sp. (strain ATCC 27264 / PCC 7002 / PR-6) (Agmenellum quadruplicatum).
   1709..1742    -  protein_bind   lox66: Right element (RE) mutant of loxP (Araki et al., 2010). Cre-mediated recombination occurs in the 8-bp core sequence (GCATACAT). Cre recombinase
   1743..1763    -  misc_feature   BioBrick suffix: universal suffix for all parts
   1878..2411    +  CDS            GmR: gentamycin acetyltransferase; aacC1; confers resistance to gentamycin
   2462..2489    -  terminator     T7Te terminator: phage T7 early transcription terminator
   2505..2576    -  terminator     rrnB T1 terminator: transcription terminator T1 from the E. coli rrnB gene
   2592..2625    -  protein_bind   lox71: Left element (LE) mutant of loxP (Araki et al., 2010). Cre-mediated recombination occurs in the 8-bp core sequence (GCATACAT). Cre recombinase
   3218..3309    +  promoter       AmpR promoter: bla
   3310..4170    +  CDS            AmpR: β-lactamase; bla; confers resistance to ampicillin, carbenicillin, and related antibiotics
>Addgene plasmid #175055 | pCJ162 | addgene full sequence | sequence record 351767 | Addgene NGS Result
TAATTTAAAAGGATCTAGGTGAAGATCCTTTTTGATAATCTCATGACCAAAATCCCTTAACGTGAGTTTT
CGTTCCACTGAGCGTCAGACCCCGTAGAAAAGATCAAAGGATCTTCGCGCTAGCGGAGTGTATACTGGCT
TACTATGTTGGCACTGATGAGGGTGTCAGTGAAGTGCTTCATGTGGCAGGAGAAAAAAGGCTGCACCGGT
GCGTCAGCAGAATATGTGATACAGGATATATTCCGCTTCCTCGCTCACTGACTCGCTACGCTCGGTCGTT
CGACTGCGGCGAGCGGAAATGGCTTACGAACGGGGCGGAGATTTCCTGGAAGATGCCAGGAAGATACTTA
ACAGGGAAGTGAGAGGGCCGCGGCAAAGCCGTTTTTCCATAGGCTCCGCCCCCCTGACAAGCATCACGAA
ATCTGACGCTCAAATCAGTGGTGGCGAAACCCGACAGGACTATAAAGATACCAGGCGTTTCCCCCTGGCG
GCTCCCTCGTGCGCTCTCCTGTTCCTGCCTTTCGGTTTACCGGTGTCATTCCGCTGTTATGGCCGCGTTT
GTCTCATTCCACGCCTGACACTCAGTTCCGGGTAGGCAGTTCGCTCCAAGCTGGACTGTATGCACGAACC
CCCCGTTCAGTCCGACCGCTGCGCCTTATCCGGTAACTATCGTCTTGAGTCCAACCCGGAAAGACATGCA
AAAGCACCACTGGCAGCAGCCACTGGTAATTGATTTAGAGGAGTTAGTCTTGAAGTCATGCGCCGGTTAA
GGCTAAACTGAAAGGACAAGTTTTGGTGACTGCGCTCCTCCAAGCCAGTTACCTCGGTTCAAAGAGTTGG
TAGCTCAGAGAACCTTCGAAAAACCGCCCTGCAAGGCGGTTTTTTCGTTTTCAGAGCAAGAGATTACGCG
CAGACCAAAACGATCTCAAGAAGATCATCTTATTAATCAGATAAAATATTTCTAGATTTCAGTGCAATTT
ATCTCTTCAAATGTAGCACCTGAAGTCAGCCCCATACGATATAAGTTGTAAACGCCAGCAACGCGGCCTT
TTTACGGTTCCTGGCCTTTTGCTGGCCTTTTGCTCACATGTTCTTTCCTGCGTTATCCCCTGATTCTGTG
GATAACCGTATTACCGCCTTTGAGTGAGCTGATACCGCTCGCCGCAGCCGAACGACCGAGCGCAGCGAGT
CAGTGAGCGAGGAAGCGGAAGAAGAGTTTCGCAGACCATAAAAGATAGGATAAAGAATCATGGATATTAA
AAACGTTCATATCAAAAATCACGAACAAACAGCTCATGCACCTTCCACTCTAGAAAAAATTCGTAAAGTC
AAACAAGGGGGTAAACTCTCAGAACAGACAAAGACATTTGGTTCAACCTACCGCAGGTTAGATCCGAACC
AGCCATCTCCTACAGTGACCCGTAGTGGTTATCGAGATTTTATTCATCCTTTTGAAGATCGAATGCTCAC
AGTTCGTGAACTGGCTTGTTTGCAAACCTTTCCCCTTGATTGGGAGTTTACCGGAACTCGACTTGATTCT
TATAGTAGTAAACGTAAAGTGACGATGACTCAGTTTGGACAAGTGGGTAATGCAGTACCGCCGTTACTTG
CTGAAGCTGTTGCTAAAGCGGTTAGCGAACAGCTTCTGGATGTCATTGATGAAAAATAATCAGTTTGTAA
ACAATTCCAGTGACCTTGTGACGACTAATACCGTTCGTATAATGTATGCTATACGAAGTTATCTGCAGCG
GCCGCTACTAGTACAACAAAGCCACGTTGTGTCTCAAAATCTCTGATGTTACATTGCACAAGATAAAAAT
ATATCATCATGAACAATAAAACTGTCTGCTTACATAAACAGTAATACAAGGGGTGTTATGTTACGCAACA
GCAACGATGTTACGCAGCAGGGCAGTCGCCCTAAAACAAAGTTAGGTGGCTCAAGTATGGGCATCATTCG
CACATGTAGGCTCGGCCCTGACCAAGTCAAATCCATGCGGGCTGCTCTTGATCTTTTCGGTCGTGAGTTC
GGAGACGTAGCCACCTACTCCCAACATCAGCCGGACTCCGATTACCTCGGGAACTTGCTCCGTAGTAAGA
CATTCATCGCGCTTGCTGCCTTCGACCAAGAAGCGGTTGTTGGCGCTCTCGCGGCTTACGTTCTGCCCAA
GTTTGAGCAGCCGCGTAGTGAGATCTATATCTATGATCTCGCAGTCTCCGGCGAGCACCGGAGGCAGGGC
ATTGCCACCGCGCTCATCAATCTCCTCAAGCATGAGGCCAACGCGCTTGGTGCTTATGTGATCTACGTGC
AAGCAGATTACGGTGACGATCCCGCAGTGGCTCTCTATACAAAGTTGGGCATACGGGAAGAAGTGATGCA
CTTTGATATCGACCCAAGTACCGCCACCTAATCAGAATTGGTTAATTGGTTGTAACACTGGCAGAGCCTC
TAGTATATAAACGCAGAAAGGCCCACCCGAAGGTGAGCCAGTGTGACTCTAGTAGAGAGCGTTCACCGAC
AAACAACAGATAAAACGAAAGGCCCAGTCTTTCGACTGAGCCTTTCGTTTTATTTGATGCCTGGCTCTAG
TATAACTTCGTATAATGTATGCTATACGAACGGTACTTTACAAAATCAAACCCGATCGCCTCTCTATTTT
GATAAATCTATGTCTACTCCCTCTGTTACCCCTGTAGAATCTAGCACCCTAATCAAAACCCCTGAACTGC
TGGCTCCGGCGGGAAATTGGGACTGTGCGATCACCGCCGTGGAGAATGGGGCTGATGCGATTTATTTTGG
GCTGGATAAATTTAATGCCCGGATGCGATCACAAAACTTTGTCGAGTCAGATTTGCCGGAGTTGATGGCA
TACTTACATCGGCGCGGCGTGAAGGGCTATGTGACGTTAAATACGCTGATTTTCACCTCGGAATTGGCGG
CAGTCGAACAATATTTGCGGTCGATTATTGCGGCGGGAGTCGATGCGGCGATCGTCCAGGATGTGGGGCT
GTGCCAATTAATTTGGCAATTGTCGCCCGATTTTCCGATCCATGGTTCGACGCAAATGACCGTCACCAGC
GCCGCAGGGGTCGAGTTCGCGCAAAACTTGGGTTGTGATTTGGTGGATACGCCTATTTTTATAGGTTAAT
GTCATGATAATAATGGTTTCTTAGACGTCAGGTGGCACTTTTCGGGGAAATGTGCGCGGAACCCCCATTT
GTTTATTTTTCTAAATACATTCAAATATGTATCCGCTCATGAGACAATAACCCTGATAAATGCTTCAATA
ATATTGAAAAAGGAAGAGTATGAGTATTCAACATTTCCGTGTCGCCCTTATTCCCTTTTTTGCGGCATTT
TGCCTTCCTGTTTTTGCTCACCCAGAAACGCTGGTGAAAGTAAAAGATGCTGAAGATCAGTTGGGTGCAC
GAGTGGGTTACATCGAACTGGATCTCAAAAGCGGTAAGATCCTTGAGAGTTTTCGCCCCGAAGAACGTTT
TCCAATGATGAGCACTTTTAAAGTTCTGCTATGTGGCGCGGTATTATCCCGTATTGACGCCGGGCAAGAG
CAACTCGGTCGCCGCATACACTATTCTCAGAATGACTTGGTTGAGTACTCACCAGTCACAGAAAAGCATC
TTACGGATGGCATGACAGTAAGAGAATTATGCAGTGCTGCCATAACCATGAGTGATAACACTGCGGCCAA
CTTACTTCTGACAACGATCGGAGGACCGAAGGAGCTAACCGCTTTTTTGCACAACATGGGGGATCATGTA
ACTCGCCTTGATCGTTGGGAACCGGAGCTGAATGAAGCCATACCAAACGACGAGCGTGACACCACGATGC
CTGTAGCAATGGCAACAACGTTGCGCAAACTATTAACTGGCGAACTACTTACTCTAGCTTCCCGGCAACA
ATTAATAGACTGGATGGAGGCGGATAAAGTTGCAGGACCACTTCTGCGCTCGGCCCTTCCGGCTGGCTGG
TTTATTGCTGATAAATCTGGAGCCGGTGAGCGTGGGTCTCGCGGTATCATTGCAGCACTGGGGCCAGATG
GTAAGCCCTCCCGTATCGTAGTTATCTACACGACGGGGAGTCAGGCAACTATGGATGAACGAAATAGACA
GATCGCTGAGATAGGTGCCTCACTGATTAAGCATTGGTAACTGTCAGACCAAGTTTACTCATATATACTT
TAGATTGATTTAAAACTTCATTTT
